Addgene plasmid #227472: pk335-CARGO-12mer-14kb-USF-1-12
Purpose: 12-mer gRNA array targeting Sp dCas9/Cas9 to the Prdm8-Fgf5 locus
Depositing lab: Joanna Wysocka. Depositing organization: Stanford University. Publication: Long-range regulation of transcription scales with genomic distance in a gene-specific manner. Jensen CL, Chen LF, Swigut T, Crocker OJ, Yao D, Bassik MC, Ferrell JE Jr, Boettiger AN, Wysocka J. Mol Cell. 2025 Jan 16;85(2):347-361.e7. doi: 10.1016/j.molcel.2024.10.021. Epub 2024 Dec 2. PubMed 39626660.
Backbone
  Vector backbone: pk335-BFP
  Vector type: CRISPR
  Selectable markers: Neomycin (select with G418) ; TagBFP
Growth in bacteria
  Bacterial resistance: Kanamycin, 50 μg/mL
  Growth temperature: 37°C
  Growth strain: NEB Stable
  Copy number: High Copy
Gene/Insert
  Gene/Insert name: CARGO to 14kb Upstream Fgf5 (alt name: CARGOSU)
  gRNA/shRNA sequence: TGCACACCTGTTCCCATATA, GACAGGAGCACTCAAGTGCG, TGCAACAGGATAGGCCATAA, CTTTGTAAACATCTGAGTCT, AAATTTGAGGGACGTGGATG, GGGACGGAAAGTACAATGAG, AGGTTTAAAAGAAGAGTATA, GCACATGGTAAAGCGCTAGG, CAGAAATTAGCCCATGTTCC, ATGGTACCAAGGGCGAGTCA, ATGAAGTCGTACCTCTAACT, AATCTTAGCATGAACTGGGG
  Species: M. musculus (mouse), Synthetic
  Cloning method: Other
Terms and licenses: Academic/Nonprofit Terms; Industry Terms: Not Available to Industry
How to cite: pk335-CARGO-12mer-14kb-USF-1-12 was a gift from Joanna Wysocka (Addgene plasmid # 227472 ; http://n2t.net/addgene:227472 ; RRID:Addgene_227472)
