[The description below was written by a language model from this plasmid's Addgene catalogue record and pLannotate feature annotations shown in this document.]
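Description:
pk335-CARGO-12mer-14kb-USF-1-12 is a mammalian CRISPR guide-RNA expression plasmid built on the pk335-BFP backbone. It carries a CARGO array of twelve synthetic guides that direct Streptococcus pyogenes Cas9 or dCas9 to a region about 14 kb upstream of Fgf5, within the mouse Prdm8-Fgf5 locus. The plasmid does not encode Cas9 itself, so the nuclease or dCas9 fusion has to be supplied separately. The 10.4 kb sequenced record shows a long tandem series of human U6 RNA polymerase III promoters alternating with S. pyogenes tracrRNA-derived scaffold fragments, so each guide is transcribed from its own U6 unit. The annotation tool detects fourteen U6 and fourteen scaffold features rather than twelve. The record does not explain this difference, which may reflect backbone-derived flanking units. Such a highly repetitive array is prone to recombination, which is consistent with propagation in a recombination-deficient stable strain.

Downstream of the array, a CMV enhancer/chicken β-actin promoter with a hybrid intron drives TagBFP, terminated by a bGH polyadenylation signal, giving a blue fluorescent marker for transfected cells. A dual PGK/EM7 promoter arrangement drives the Tn5 NeoR/KanR gene, so the same cassette confers G418 resistance in mammalian cells and kanamycin resistance in bacteria. Replication in E. coli relies on a high-copy ColE1/pUC-type origin, and an f1 origin is also present. A φC31 attB site offers a potential route to integrase-mediated genomic insertion. A single AAV2 ITR and a β-lactamase fragment appear to be backbone remnants. Tiling many guides over one locus concentrates dCas9 there, in support of the depositors' study of long-range transcriptional regulation.
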