Features (pLannotate 1.2.2; 44 found; start..end, strand, type, name):
      1..589     +  rep_origin     ori: high-copy-number ColE1/pMB1/pBR322/pUC origin of replication
    669..736     +  misc_RNA       tracrRNA (fragment): trans-activating CRISPR RNA for the Streptococcus pyogenes CRISPR/Cas9 system
    768..999     +  promoter       U6 promoter: RNA polymerase III promoter for human U6 snRNA
   1047..1114    +  misc_RNA       tracrRNA (fragment): trans-activating CRISPR RNA for the Streptococcus pyogenes CRISPR/Cas9 system
   1146..1377    +  promoter       U6 promoter: RNA polymerase III promoter for human U6 snRNA
   1425..1492    +  misc_RNA       tracrRNA (fragment): trans-activating CRISPR RNA for the Streptococcus pyogenes CRISPR/Cas9 system
   1524..1755    +  promoter       U6 promoter: RNA polymerase III promoter for human U6 snRNA
   1803..1870    +  misc_RNA       tracrRNA (fragment): trans-activating CRISPR RNA for the Streptococcus pyogenes CRISPR/Cas9 system
   1902..2133    +  promoter       U6 promoter: RNA polymerase III promoter for human U6 snRNA
   2181..2248    +  misc_RNA       tracrRNA (fragment): trans-activating CRISPR RNA for the Streptococcus pyogenes CRISPR/Cas9 system
   2280..2511    +  promoter       U6 promoter: RNA polymerase III promoter for human U6 snRNA
   2559..2626    +  misc_RNA       tracrRNA (fragment): trans-activating CRISPR RNA for the Streptococcus pyogenes CRISPR/Cas9 system
   2658..2889    +  promoter       U6 promoter: RNA polymerase III promoter for human U6 snRNA
   2937..3004    +  misc_RNA       tracrRNA (fragment): trans-activating CRISPR RNA for the Streptococcus pyogenes CRISPR/Cas9 system
   3036..3267    +  promoter       U6 promoter: RNA polymerase III promoter for human U6 snRNA
   3346..3413    +  misc_RNA       tracrRNA (fragment): trans-activating CRISPR RNA for the Streptococcus pyogenes CRISPR/Cas9 system
   3445..3676    +  promoter       U6 promoter: RNA polymerase III promoter for human U6 snRNA
   3724..3791    +  misc_RNA       tracrRNA (fragment): trans-activating CRISPR RNA for the Streptococcus pyogenes CRISPR/Cas9 system
   3823..4054    +  promoter       U6 promoter: RNA polymerase III promoter for human U6 snRNA
   4102..4169    +  misc_RNA       tracrRNA (fragment): trans-activating CRISPR RNA for the Streptococcus pyogenes CRISPR/Cas9 system
   4201..4432    +  promoter       U6 promoter: RNA polymerase III promoter for human U6 snRNA
   4480..4547    +  misc_RNA       tracrRNA (fragment): trans-activating CRISPR RNA for the Streptococcus pyogenes CRISPR/Cas9 system
   4579..4810    +  promoter       U6 promoter: RNA polymerase III promoter for human U6 snRNA
   4858..4925    +  misc_RNA       tracrRNA (fragment): trans-activating CRISPR RNA for the Streptococcus pyogenes CRISPR/Cas9 system
   4957..5188    +  promoter       U6 promoter: RNA polymerase III promoter for human U6 snRNA
   5236..5303    +  misc_RNA       tracrRNA (fragment): trans-activating CRISPR RNA for the Streptococcus pyogenes CRISPR/Cas9 system
   5335..5566    +  promoter       U6 promoter: RNA polymerase III promoter for human U6 snRNA
   5614..5681    +  misc_RNA       tracrRNA (fragment): trans-activating CRISPR RNA for the Streptococcus pyogenes CRISPR/Cas9 system
   5713..5944    +  promoter       U6 promoter: RNA polymerase III promoter for human U6 snRNA
   5973..6258    +  enhancer       CMV enhancer: human cytomegalovirus immediate early enhancer; contains an 18-bp deletion relative to the standard CMV enhancer
   6260..6538    +  promoter       chicken β-actin promoter: No description available
   6539..6766    +  intron         hybrid intron: hybrid between chicken β-actin (CBA) and minute virus of mice (MMV) introns (Gray et al., 2011)
   6784..7485    +  CDS            TagBFP: monomeric blue fluorescent protein mammalian codon-optimized
   7516..7627    +  polyA_signal   bGH poly(A) signal: bovine growth hormone polyadenylation signal
   7727..7796    +  protein_bind   attB: attB site for the φC31 integrase (Groth et al., 2000) phage φC31 integrase
   7799..7939    +  repeat_region  AAV2 ITR: inverted terminal repeat of adeno-associated virus serotype 2 inverted
   7944..7995    -  misc_feature   bom (fragment): basis of mobility region from pBR322
   8014..8469    +  rep_origin     f1 ori (sequence partly withheld): f1 bacteriophage origin of replication; arrow indicates direction of (+) strand synthesis
   8470..8511    -  misc_feature   bom (fragment): basis of mobility region from pBR322
   8512..8998    +  promoter       PGK promoter: mouse phosphoglycerate kinase 1 promoter
   9020..9067    +  promoter       EM7 promoter: synthetic bacterial promoter&nbsp
   9087..9890    +  CDS            NeoR/KanR: aminoglycoside phosphotransferase from Tn5; aph(3')-II (or nptII); confers resistance to neomycin, kanamycin, and G418 (Geneticin®)
   9894..9930    +  polyA_signal   PGK poly(A) signal (fragment): mouse phosphoglycerate kinase 1 polyadenylation signal
   9939..10233   +  CDS            bla(M) (fragment): β-lactamase lacking the signal sequence; bla(M); allows cytosolic expression of β-lactamase
>Addgene plasmid #227472 | pk335-CARGO-12mer-14kb-USF-1-12 | addgene full sequence | sequence record 452325 | Addgene NGS Result
TTGAGATCCTTTTTTTCTGCGCGTAATCTGCTGCTTGCAAACAAAAAAACCACCGCTACCAGCGGTGGTT
TGTTTGCCGGATCAAGAGCTACCAACTCTTTTTCCGAAGGTAACTGGCTTCAGCAGAGCGCAGATACCAA
ATACTGTTCTTCTAGTGTAGCCGTAGTTAGGCCACCACTTCAAGAACTCTGTAGCACCGCCTACATACCT
CGCTCTGCTAATCCTGTTACCAGTGGCTGCTGCCAGTGGCGATAAGTCGTGTCTTACCGGGTTGGACTCA
AGACGATAGTTACCGGATAAGGCGCAGCGGTCGGGCTGAACGGGGGGTTCGTGCACACAGCCCAGCTTGG
AGCGAACGACCTACACCGAACTGAGATACCTACAGCGTGAGCTATGAGAAAGCGCCACGCTTCCCGAAGG
GAGAAAGGCGGACAGGTATCCGGTAAGCGGCAGGGTCGGAACAGGAGAGCGCACGAGGGAGCTTCCAGGG
GGAAACGCCTGGTATCTTTATAGTCCTGTCGGGTTTCGCCACCTCTGACTTGAGCGTCGATTTTTGTGAT
GCTCGTCAGGGGGGCGGAGCCTATGGAAAAACGCCAGCAACGCGGCCTTTTTACGGTTCCTGGCCTTTTG
CTGGCCTTTTGCTCACATGTGTTTAAGAGCTATGCTGGAAACAGCATAGCAAGTTTAAATAAGGCTAGTC
CGTTATCAACTTGAAAAAGTGGCACCGAGTCGGTGCTTTTTTTCTCGAGTACTAGGATCCATTAGGCTTT
CCCATGATTCCTTCATATTTGCATATACGATACAAGGCTGTTAGAGAGATAATTGGAATTAATTTGACTG
TAAACACAAAGATATTAGTACAAAATACGTGACGTAGAAAGTAATAATTTCTTGGGTAGTTTGCAGTTTT
AAAATTATGTTTTAAAATGGACTATCATATGCTTACCGTAACTTGAAAGTATTTCGATTTCTTGGCTTTA
TATATCTTGTGGAAAGGACGAAACACCGAGGTTTAAAAGAAGAGTATAGTTTAAGAGCTATGCTGGAAAC
AGCATAGCAAGTTTAAATAAGGCTAGTCCGTTATCAACTTGAAAAAGTGGCACCGAGTCGGTGCTTTTTT
TCTCGAGTACTAGGATCCATTAGGCTTTCCCATGATTCCTTCATATTTGCATATACGATACAAGGCTGTT
AGAGAGATAATTGGAATTAATTTGACTGTAAACACAAAGATATTAGTACAAAATACGTGACGTAGAAAGT
AATAATTTCTTGGGTAGTTTGCAGTTTTAAAATTATGTTTTAAAATGGACTATCATATGCTTACCGTAAC
TTGAAAGTATTTCGATTTCTTGGCTTTATATATCTTGTGGAAAGGACGAAACACCGGCACATGGTAAAGC
GCTAGGGTTTAAGAGCTATGCTGGAAACAGCATAGCAAGTTTAAATAAGGCTAGTCCGTTATCAACTTGA
AAAAGTGGCACCGAGTCGGTGCTTTTTTTCTCGAGTACTAGGATCCATTAGGCTTTCCCATGATTCCTTC
ATATTTGCATATACGATACAAGGCTGTTAGAGAGATAATTGGAATTAATTTGACTGTAAACACAAAGATA
TTAGTACAAAATACGTGACGTAGAAAGTAATAATTTCTTGGGTAGTTTGCAGTTTTAAAATTATGTTTTA
AAATGGACTATCATATGCTTACCGTAACTTGAAAGTATTTCGATTTCTTGGCTTTATATATCTTGTGGAA
AGGACGAAACACCGCAGAAATTAGCCCATGTTCCGTTTAAGAGCTATGCTGGAAACAGCATAGCAAGTTT
AAATAAGGCTAGTCCGTTATCAACTTGAAAAAGTGGCACCGAGTCGGTGCTTTTTTTCTCGAGTACTAGG
ATCCATTAGGCTTTCCCATGATTCCTTCATATTTGCATATACGATACAAGGCTGTTAGAGAGATAATTGG
AATTAATTTGACTGTAAACACAAAGATATTAGTACAAAATACGTGACGTAGAAAGTAATAATTTCTTGGG
TAGTTTGCAGTTTTAAAATTATGTTTTAAAATGGACTATCATATGCTTACCGTAACTTGAAAGTATTTCG
ATTTCTTGGCTTTATATATCTTGTGGAAAGGACGAAACACCGATGGTACCAAGGGCGAGTCAGTTTAAGA
GCTATGCTGGAAACAGCATAGCAAGTTTAAATAAGGCTAGTCCGTTATCAACTTGAAAAAGTGGCACCGA
GTCGGTGCTTTTTTTCTCGAGTACTAGGATCCATTAGGCTTTCCCATGATTCCTTCATATTTGCATATAC
GATACAAGGCTGTTAGAGAGATAATTGGAATTAATTTGACTGTAAACACAAAGATATTAGTACAAAATAC
GTGACGTAGAAAGTAATAATTTCTTGGGTAGTTTGCAGTTTTAAAATTATGTTTTAAAATGGACTATCAT
ATGCTTACCGTAACTTGAAAGTATTTCGATTTCTTGGCTTTATATATCTTGTGGAAAGGACGAAACACCG
ATGAAGTCGTACCTCTAACTGTTTAAGAGCTATGCTGGAAACAGCATAGCAAGTTTAAATAAGGCTAGTC
CGTTATCAACTTGAAAAAGTGGCACCGAGTCGGTGCTTTTTTTCTCGAGTACTAGGATCCATTAGGCTTT
CCCATGATTCCTTCATATTTGCATATACGATACAAGGCTGTTAGAGAGATAATTGGAATTAATTTGACTG
TAAACACAAAGATATTAGTACAAAATACGTGACGTAGAAAGTAATAATTTCTTGGGTAGTTTGCAGTTTT
AAAATTATGTTTTAAAATGGACTATCATATGCTTACCGTAACTTGAAAGTATTTCGATTTCTTGGCTTTA
TATATCTTGTGGAAAGGACGAAACACCGAATCTTAGCATGAACTGGGGGTTTAAGAGCTATGCTGGAAAC
AGCATAGCAAGTTTAAATAAGGCTAGTCCGTTATCAACTTGAAAAAGTGGCACCGAGTCGGTGCTTTTTT
TCTCGAGTACTAGGATCCATTAGGCTTTCCCATGATTCCTTCATATTTGCATATACGATACAAGGCTGTT
AGAGAGATAATTGGAATTAATTTGACTGTAAACACAAAGATATTAGTACAAAATACGTGACGTAGAAAGT
AATAATTTCTTGGGTAGTTTGCAGTTTTAAAATTATGTTTTAAAATGGACTATCATATGCTTACCGTAAC
TTGAAAGTATTTCGATTTCTTGGCTTTATATATCTTGTGGAAAGGACGAAACACCGTTTTTTTTCTAGGT
ACTAGGATCCATTAGGCGTACTAGGATCCATTCATGTGTTTAAGAGCTATGCTGGAAACAGCATAGCAAG
TTTAAATAAGGCTAGTCCGTTATCAACTTGAAAAAGTGGCACCGAGTCGGTGCTTTTTTTCTCGAGTACT
AGGATCCATTAGGCTTTCCCATGATTCCTTCATATTTGCATATACGATACAAGGCTGTTAGAGAGATAAT
TGGAATTAATTTGACTGTAAACACAAAGATATTAGTACAAAATACGTGACGTAGAAAGTAATAATTTCTT
GGGTAGTTTGCAGTTTTAAAATTATGTTTTAAAATGGACTATCATATGCTTACCGTAACTTGAAAGTATT
TCGATTTCTTGGCTTTATATATCTTGTGGAAAGGACGAAACACCGTGCACACCTGTTCCCATATAGTTTA
AGAGCTATGCTGGAAACAGCATAGCAAGTTTAAATAAGGCTAGTCCGTTATCAACTTGAAAAAGTGGCAC
CGAGTCGGTGCTTTTTTTCTCGAGTACTAGGATCCATTAGGCTTTCCCATGATTCCTTCATATTTGCATA
TACGATACAAGGCTGTTAGAGAGATAATTGGAATTAATTTGACTGTAAACACAAAGATATTAGTACAAAA
TACGTGACGTAGAAAGTAATAATTTCTTGGGTAGTTTGCAGTTTTAAAATTATGTTTTAAAATGGACTAT
CATATGCTTACCGTAACTTGAAAGTATTTCGATTTCTTGGCTTTATATATCTTGTGGAAAGGACGAAACA
CCGGACAGGAGCACTCAAGTGCGGTTTAAGAGCTATGCTGGAAACAGCATAGCAAGTTTAAATAAGGCTA
GTCCGTTATCAACTTGAAAAAGTGGCACCGAGTCGGTGCTTTTTTTCTCGAGTACTAGGATCCATTAGGC
TTTCCCATGATTCCTTCATATTTGCATATACGATACAAGGCTGTTAGAGAGATAATTGGAATTAATTTGA
CTGTAAACACAAAGATATTAGTACAAAATACGTGACGTAGAAAGTAATAATTTCTTGGGTAGTTTGCAGT
TTTAAAATTATGTTTTAAAATGGACTATCATATGCTTACCGTAACTTGAAAGTATTTCGATTTCTTGGCT
TTATATATCTTGTGGAAAGGACGAAACACCGTGCAACAGGATAGGCCATAAGTTTAAGAGCTATGCTGGA
AACAGCATAGCAAGTTTAAATAAGGCTAGTCCGTTATCAACTTGAAAAAGTGGCACCGAGTCGGTGCTTT
TTTTCTCGAGTACTAGGATCCATTAGGCTTTCCCATGATTCCTTCATATTTGCATATACGATACAAGGCT
GTTAGAGAGATAATTGGAATTAATTTGACTGTAAACACAAAGATATTAGTACAAAATACGTGACGTAGAA
AGTAATAATTTCTTGGGTAGTTTGCAGTTTTAAAATTATGTTTTAAAATGGACTATCATATGCTTACCGT
AACTTGAAAGTATTTCGATTTCTTGGCTTTATATATCTTGTGGAAAGGACGAAACACCGCTTTGTAAACA
TCTGAGTCTGTTTAAGAGCTATGCTGGAAACAGCATAGCAAGTTTAAATAAGGCTAGTCCGTTATCAACT
TGAAAAAGTGGCACCGAGTCGGTGCTTTTTTTCTCGAGTACTAGGATCCATTAGGCTTTCCCATGATTCC
TTCATATTTGCATATACGATACAAGGCTGTTAGAGAGATAATTGGAATTAATTTGACTGTAAACACAAAG
ATATTAGTACAAAATACGTGACGTAGAAAGTAATAATTTCTTGGGTAGTTTGCAGTTTTAAAATTATGTT
TTAAAATGGACTATCATATGCTTACCGTAACTTGAAAGTATTTCGATTTCTTGGCTTTATATATCTTGTG
GAAAGGACGAAACACCGAAATTTGAGGGACGTGGATGGTTTAAGAGCTATGCTGGAAACAGCATAGCAAG
TTTAAATAAGGCTAGTCCGTTATCAACTTGAAAAAGTGGCACCGAGTCGGTGCTTTTTTTCTCGAGTACT
AGGATCCATTAGGCTTTCCCATGATTCCTTCATATTTGCATATACGATACAAGGCTGTTAGAGAGATAAT
TGGAATTAATTTGACTGTAAACACAAAGATATTAGTACAAAATACGTGACGTAGAAAGTAATAATTTCTT
GGGTAGTTTGCAGTTTTAAAATTATGTTTTAAAATGGACTATCATATGCTTACCGTAACTTGAAAGTATT
TCGATTTCTTGGCTTTATATATCTTGTGGAAAGGACGAAACACCGGGGACGGAAAGTACAATGAGGTTTA
AGAGCTATGCTGGAAACAGCATAGCAAGTTTAAATAAGGCTAGTCCGTTATCAACTTGAAAAAGTGGCAC
CGAGTCGGTGCTTTTTTTCTCGAGTACTAGGATCCATTAGGCTTTCCCATGATTCCTTCATATTTGCATA
TACGATACAAGGCTGTTAGAGAGATAATTGGAATTAATTTGACTGTAAACACAAAGATATTAGTACAAAA
TACGTGACGTAGAAAGTAATAATTTCTTGGGTAGTTTGCAGTTTTAAAATTATGTTTTAAAATGGACTAT
CATATGCTTACCGTAACTTGAAAGTATTTCGATTTCTTGGCTTTATATATCTTGTGGAAAGGACGAAACA
CCGTTTTTTTTCTAGAGGTACCCGTTACATAACTTACGGTAAATGGCCCGCCTGGCTGACCGCCCAACGA
CCCCCGCCCATTGACGTCAATAGTAACGCCAATAGGGACTTTCCATTGACGTCAATGGGTGGAGTATTTA
CGGTAAACTGCCCACTTGGCAGTACATCAAGTGTATCATATGCCAAGTACGCCCCCTATTGACGTCAATG
ACGGTAAATGGCCCGCCTGGCATTGTGCCCAGTACATGACCTTATGGGACTTTCCTACTTGGCAGTACAT
CTACGTATTAGTCATCGCTATTACCATGGTCGAGGTGAGCCCCACGTTCTGCTTCACTCTCCCCATCTCC
CCCCCCTCCCCACCCCCAATTTTGTATTTATTTATTTTTTAATTATTTTGTGCAGCGATGGGGGCGGGGG
GGGGGGGGGGGGCGCGCGCSAGGSGGGGSGGGGSGGGGSGAGGGGSGGGGSGGGGSGAGGSGGAGAGGTG
CGGCGGCAGCCAATCAGAGCGGCGCGCTCCGAAAGTTTCCTTTTATGGCGAGGCGGCGGCGGCGGCGGCC
CTATAAAAAGCGAAGCGCGCGGCGGGCGGGAGTCGCTGCGCGCTGCCTTCGCCCCGTGCCCCGCTCCGCC
GCCGCCTCGCGCCGCCCGCCCCGGCTCTGACTGACCGCGTTACTCCCACAGGTGAGCGGGCGGGACGGCC
CTTCTCCTCCGGGCTGTAATTAGCTGAGCAAGAGGTAAGGGTTTAAGGGATGGTTGGTTGGTGGGGTATT
AATGTTTAATTACCTGGAGCACCTGCCTGAAATCACTTTTTTTCAGGTTGGACCGGTGCCACCATGAGCG
AGCTGATTAAGGAGAACATGCACATGAAGCTGTACATGGAGGGCACCGTGGACAACCATCACTTCAAGTG
CACATCCGAGGGCGAAGGCAAGCCCTACGAGGGCACCCAGACCATGAGAATCAAGGTGGTCGAGGGCGGC
CCTCTCCCCTTCGCCTTCGACATCCTGGCTACTAGCTTCCTCTACGGCAGCAAGACCTTCATCAACCACA
CCCAGGGCATCCCCGACTTCTTCAAGCAGTCCTTCCCTGAGGGCTTCACATGGGAGAGAGTCACCACATA
CGATGACGGGGGCGTGCTGACCGCTACCCAGGACACCAGCCTCCAGGACGGCTGCCTCATCTACAACGTC
AAGATCAGAGGGGTGAACTTCACATCCAACGGCCCTGTGATGCAGAAGAAAACACTCGGCTGGGAGGCCT
TCACCGAGACGCTGTACCCCGCTGACGGCGGCCTGGAAGGCAGAAACGACATGGCCCTGAAGCTCGTGGG
CGGGAGCCATCTGATCGCAAACATCAAGACCACATATAGATCCAAGAAACCCGCTAAGAACCTCAAGATG
CCTGGCGTCTACTATGTGGACTACAGACTGGAAAGAATCAAGGAGGCCAACAACGAAACCTACGTCGAGC
AGCACGAGGTGGCAGTGGCCAGATACTGCGACCTCCCTAGCAAACTGGGGCACAAGCTTAATTAAGAATT
CCTAGAGCTCGCTGATCAGCCTCGACTGTGCCTTCTAGTTGCCAGCCATCTGTTGTTTGCCCCTCCCCCG
TGCCTTCCTTGACCCTGGAAGGTGCCACTCCCACTGTCCTTTCCTAATAAAATGAGGAAATTGCATCGCA
TTGTCTGAGTAGGTGTCATTCTATTCTGGGGGGTGGGGTGGGGCAGGACAGCAAGGGGGAGGATTGGGAA
GAGAATAGCAGGCATGCTGGGGAGCTCTCGAAGCCGCGGTGCGGGTGCCAGGGCGTGCCCTTGGGCTCCC
CGGGCGCGTACTCCACCTCACCCATCGCAGGAACCCCTAGTGATGGAGTTGGCCACTCCCTCTCTGCGCG
CTCGCTCGCTCACTGAGGCCGGGCGACCAAAGGTCGCCCGACGCCCGGGCTTTGCCCGGGCGGCCTCAGT
GAGCGAGCGAGCGCGCAGCTGCCTGCAGGGGCGCCTGATGCGGTATTTTCTCCTTACGCATCTGTGCGGT
ATTTCACACCGCATA
[95 nt withheld, positions 7996-8090]
T
[46 nt withheld, positions 8092-8137]
C
[141 nt withheld, positions 8139-8279]
CCTTTGACGTTGGAGTCCACGTTCTTT
[37 nt withheld, positions 8307-8343]
ACTCTATCTCGGGCTATTCTTTTGATTTATAAGGGATTTTGCCGATTTCGGTCTATTGGTTAAAAAATGA
GCTGATTTAACAAAAATTTAACGCGAATTTTAACAAAATATTAACGTTTACAATTTTATGGTGCACTCTC
AGTACAATCTGCTCTGATGCCGCATAGTGCTTTTCCCAAGGCAGTCTGGAGCATGCGCTTTAGCAGCCCC
GCTGGGCACTTGGCGCTACACAAGTGGCCTCTGGCCTCGCACACATTCCACATCCACCGGTAGGCGCCAA
CCGGCTCCGTTCTTTGGTGGCCCCTTCGCGCCACCTTCTACTCCTCCCCTAGTCAGGAAGTTCCCCCCCG
CCCCGCAGCTCGCGTCGTGCAGGACGTGACAAATGGAAGTAGCACGTCTCACTAGTCTCGTGCAGATGGA
CAGCACCGCTGAGCAATGGAAGCGGGTAGGCCTTTGGGGCAGCGGCCAATAGCAGCTTTGCTCCTTCGCT
TTCTGGGCTCAGAGGCTGGGAAGGGGTGGGTCCGGGGGCGGGCTCAGGGGCGGGCTCAGGGGCGGGGCGG
GCGCCCGAAGGTCCTCCGGAGGCCCGGCATTCTGCACGCTTCAAAAGCGCACGTCTGCCGCGCTGTTCTC
CTCTTCCTCATCTCCGGGCCTTTCGACCGATCATCAAGCTGCACGTGTTGACAATTAATCATCGGCATAG
TATATCGGCATAGTATAATACGACTCACTATAGGAGGGCCACCATGGGATCGGCCATTGAACAAGATGGA
TTGCACGCAGGTTCTCCGGCCGCTTGGGTGGAGAGGCTATTCGGCTATGACTGGGCACAACAGACAATCG
GCTGCTCTGATGCCGCCGTGTTCCGGCTGTCAGCGCAGGGGCGCCCGGTTCTTTTTGTCAAGACCGACCT
GTCCGGTGCCCTGAATGAACTGCAGGACGAGGCAGCGCGGCTATCGTGGCTGGCCACGACGGGCGTTCCT
TGCGCAGCTGTGCTCGACGTTGTCACTGAAGCGGGAAGGGACTGGCTGCTATTGGGCGAAGTGCCGGGGC
AGGATCTCCTGTCATCTCACCTTGCTCCTGCCGAGAAAGTATCCATCATGGCTGATGCAATGCGGCGGCT
GCATACGCTTGATCCGGCTACCTGCCCATTCGACCACCAAGCGAAACATCGCATCGAGCGAGCACGTACT
CGGATGGAAGCCGGTCTTGTCGATCAGGATGATCTGGACGAAGAGCATCAGGGGCTCGCGCCAGCCGAAC
TGTTCGCCAGGCTCAAGGCGCGCATGCCCGACGGCGAGGATCTCGTCGTGACCCATGGCGATGCCTGCTT
GCCGAATATCATGGTGGAAAATGGCCGCTTTTCTGGATTCATCGACTGTGGCCGGCTGGGTGTGGCGGAC
CGCTATCAGGACATAGCGTTGGCTACCCGTGATATTGCTGAAGAGCTTGGCGGCGAATGGGCTGACCGCT
TCCTCGTGCTTTACGGTATCGCCGCTCCCGATTCGCAGCGCATCGCCTTCTATCGCCTTCTTGACGAGTT
CTTCTGATCGAGAAATTGATGATCTATTAAACAATAAAGACGTCCACATGGAAGTGCAAACTATTAACTG
GCGAACTACTTACTCTAGCTTCCCGGCAACAATTAATAGACTGGATGGAGGCGGATAAAGTTGCAGGACC
ACTTCTGCGCTCGGCCCTTCCGGCTGGCTGGTTTATTGCTGATAAATCTGGAGCCGGTGAGCGTGGAAGC
CGCGGTATCATTGCAGCACTGGGGCCAGATGGTAAGCCCTCCCGTATCGTAGTTATCTACACGACGGGGA
GTCAGGCAACTATGGATGAACGAAATAGACAGATCGCTGAGATAGGTGCCTCACTGATTAAGCATTGGTA
ACTGTCAGACCAAGTTTACTCATATATACTTTAGATTGATTTAAAACTTCATTTTTAATTTAAAAGGATC
TAGGTGAAGATCCTTTTTGATAATCTCATGACCAAAATCCCTTAACGTGAGTTTTCGTTCCACTGAGCGT
CAGACCCCGTAGAAAAGATCAAAGGATCTTC
